>Addgene plasmid | p3962 pcDNA3-IRF3-FL Sequencing Result | analyzer sequence | sequence record 313933
GACATTGATTATTGACTAGTTATTAATAGTAATCAATTACGGGGTCATTAGTTCATAGCCCATATATGGA
GTTCCGCGTTACATAACTTACGGTAAATGGCCCGCCTGGCTGACCGCCCAACGACCCCCGCCCATTGACG
TCAATAATGACGTATGTTCCCATAGTAACGCCAATAGGGACTTTCCATTGACGTCAATGGGTGGAGTATT
TACGGTAAACTGCCCACTTGGCAGTACATCAAGTGTATCATATGCCAAGTACGCCCCCTATTGACGTCAA
TGACGGTAAATGGCCCGCCTGGCATTATGCCCAGTACATGACCTTATGGGACTTTCCTACTTGGCAGTAC
ATCTACGTATTAGTCATCGCTATTACCATGGTGATGCGGTTTTGGCAGTACATCAATGGGCGTGGATAGC
GGTTTGACTCACGGGGATTTCCAAGTCTCCACCCCATTGACGTCAATGGGAGTTTGTTTTGGCACCAAAA
TCAACGGGACTTTCCAAAATGTCGTAACAACTCCGCCCCATTGACGCAAATGGGCGGTAGGCGTGTACGG
TGGGAGGTCTATATAAGCAGAGCTCTCTGGCTAACTAGAGAACCCACTGCTTACTGGCTTATCGAAATTA
ATACGACTCACTATAGGGAGACCCAAGCTTGGTACCGAGCTCGGATCCACTAGTAACGGCCGCCAGTGTG
CTGGAATTCACCATGGGAACCCCAAAGCCACGGATCCTGCCCTGGCTGGTGTCGCAGCTGGACCTGGGGC
AACTGGAGGGCGTGGCCTGGGTGAACAAGAGCCGCACGCGCTTCCGCATCCCTTGGAAGCACGGCCTACG
GCAGGATGCACAGCAGGAGGATTTCGGAATCTTCCAGGCCTGGGCCGAGGCCACTGGTGCATATGTTCCC
GGGAGGGATAAGCCAGACCTGCCAACCTGGAAGAGGAATTTCCGCTCTGCCCTCAACCGCAAAGAAGGGT
TGCGTTTAGCAGAGGACCGGAGCAAGGACCCTCACGACCCACATAAAATCTACGAGTTTGTGAACTCAGG
AGTTGGGGACTTTTCCCAGCCAGACACCTCTCCGGACACCAATGGTGGAGGCAGTACTTCTGATACCCAG
GAAGACATTCTGGATGAGTTACTGGGTAACATGGTGTTGGCCCCACTCCCAGATCCGGGACCCCCAAGCC
TGGCTGTAGCCCCTGAGCCCTGCCCTCAGCCCCTGCGGAGCCCCAGCTTGGACAATCCCACTCCCTTCCC
AAACCTGGGGCCCTCTGAGAACCCACTGAAGCGGCTGTTGGTGCCGGGGGAAGAGTGGGAGTTCGAGGTG
ACAGCCTTCTACCGGGGCCGCCAAGTCTTCCAGCAGACCATCTCCTGCCCGGAGGGCCTGCGGCTGGTGG
GGTCCGAAGTGGGAGACAGGACGCTGCCTGGATGGCCAGTCACACTGCCAGACCCTGGCATGTCCCTGAC
AGACAGGGGAGTGATGAGCTACGTGAGGCATGTGCTGAGCTGCCTGGGTGGGGGACTGGCTCTCTGGCGG
GCCGGGCAGTGGCTCTGGGCCCAGCGGCTGGGGCACTGCCACACATACTGGGCAGTGAGCGAGGAGCTGC
TCCCCAACAGCGGGCATGGGCCTGATGGCGAGGTCCCCAAGGACAAGGAAGGAGGCGTGTTTGACCTGGG
GCCCTTCATTGTAGATCTGATTACCTTCACGGAAGGAAGCGGACGCTCACCACGCTATGCCCTCTGGTTC
TGTGTGGGGGAGTCATGGCCCCAGGACCAGCCGTGGACCAAGAGGCTCGTGATGGTCAAGGTTGTGCCCA
CGTGCCTCAGGGCCTTGGTAGAAATGGCCCGGGTAGGGGGTGCCTCCTCCCTGGAGAATACTGTGGACCT
GCACATTTCCAACAGCCACCCACTCTCCCTCACCTCCGACCAGTACAAGGCCTACCTGCAGGACTTGGTG
GAGGGCATGGATTTCCAGGGCCCTGGGGAGAGCTGAGCCCTCGCTCCTCATGGTGTGCCTCCAACCCCCC
TGTTCCCCACCACCTCAACCAATAAACTGGTTCCTGCTATGAAGACTAGTGCGGCCGCTCGAGCATGCAT
CTAGAGGGCCCTATTCTATAGTGTCACCTAAATGCTAGAGCTCGCTGATCAGCCTCGACTGTGCCTTCTA
GTTGCCAGCCATCTGTTGTTTGCCCCTCCCCCGTGCCTTCCTTGACCCTGGAAGGTGCCACTCCCACTGT
CCTTTCCTAATAAAATGAGGAAATTGCATCGCATTGTCTGAGTAGGTGTCATTCTATTCTGGGGGGTGGG
GTGGGGCAGGACAGCAAGGGGGAGGATTGGGAAGACAATAGCAGGCATGCTGGGGATGCGGTGGGCTCTA
TGGCTTCTGAGGCGGAAAGAACCAGCTGGGGCTCTAGGGGGTATCCCC
[124 nt withheld, positions 2429-2552]
C
[91 nt withheld, positions 2554-2644]
A
[49 nt withheld, positions 2646-2694]
CCTTTGACGTTGGAGTCCACGTTCTTT
[37 nt withheld, positions 2722-2758]
ACCCTATCTCGGTCTATTCTTTTGATTTATAAGGGATTTTGCCGATTTCGGCCTATTGGTTAAAAAATGA
GCTGATTTAACAAAAATTTAACGCGAATTAATTCTGTGGAATGTGTGTCAGTTAGGGTGTGGAAAGTCCC
CAGGCTCCCCAGCAGGCAGAAGTATGCAAAGCATGCATCTCAATTAGTCAGCAACCAGGTGTGGAAAGTC
CCCAGGCTCCCCAGCAGGCAGAAGTATGCAAAGCATGCATCTCAATTAGTCAGCAACCATAGTCCCGCCC
CTAACTCCGCCCATCCCGCCCCTAACTCCGCCCAGTTCCGCCCATTCTCCGCCCCATGGCTGACTAATTT
TTTTTATTTATGCAGAGGCCGAGGCCGCCTCTGCCTCTGAGCTATTCCAGAAGTAGTGAGGAGGCTTTTT
TGGAGGCCTAGGCTTTTGCAAAAAGCTCCCGGGAGCTTGTATATCCATTTTCGGATCTGATCAAGAGACA
GGATGAGGATCGTTTCGCATGATTGAACAAGATGGATTGCACGCAGGTTCTCCGGCCGCTTGGGTGGAGA
GGCTATTCGGCTATGACTGGGCACAACAGACAATCGGCTGCTCTGATGCCGCCGTGTTCCGGCTGTCAGC
GCAGGGGCGCCCGGTTCTTTTTGTCAAGACCGACCTGTCCGGTGCCCTGAATGAACTGCAGGACGAGGCA
GCGCGGCTATCGTGGCTGGCCACGACGGGCGTTCCTTGCGCAGCTGTGCTCGACGTTGTCACTGAAGCGG
GAAGGGACTGGCTGCTATTGGGCGAAGTGCCGGGGCAGGATCTCCTGTCATCTCACCTTGCTCCTGCCGA
GAAAGTATCCATCATGGCTGATGCAATGCGGCGGCTGCATACGCTTGATCCGGCTACCTGCCCATTCGAC
CACCAAGCGAAACATCGCATCGAGCGAGCACGTACTCGGATGGAAGCCGGTCTTGTCGATCAGGATGATC
TGGACGAAGAGCATCAGGGGCTCGCGCCAGCCGAACTGTTCGCCAGGCTCAAGGCGCGCATGCCCGACGG
CGAGGATCTCGTCGTGACCCATGGCGATGCCTGCTTGCCGAATATCATGGTGGAAAATGGCCGCTTTTCT
GGATTCATCGACTGTGGCCGGCTGGGTGTGGCGGACCGCTATCAGGACATAGCGTTGGCTACCCGTGATA
TTGCTGAAGAGCTTGGCGGCGAATGGGCTGACCGCTTCCTCGTGCTTTACGGTATCGCCGCTCCCGATTC
GCAGCGCATCGCCTTCTATCGCCTTCTTGACGAGTTCTTCTGAGCGGGACTCTGGGGTTCGAAATGACCG
ACCAAGCGACGCCCAACCTGCCATCACGAGATTTCGATTCCACCGCCGCCTTCTATGAAAGGTTGGGCTT
CGGAATCGTTTTCCGGGACGCCGGCTGGATGATCCTCCAGCGCGGGGATCTCATGCTGGAGTTCTTCGCC
CACCCCAACTTGTTTATTGCAGCTTATAATGGTTACAAATAAAGCAATAGCATCACAAATTTCACAAATA
AAGCATTTTTTTCACTGCATTCTAGTTGTGGTTTGTCCAAACTCATCAATGTATCTTATCATGTCTGTAT
ACCGTCGACCTCTAGCTAGAGCTTGGCGTAATCATGGTCATAGCTGTTTCCTGTGTGAAATTGTTATCCG
CTCACAATTCCACACAACATACGAGCCGGAAGCATAAAGTGTAAAGCCTGGGGTGCCTAATGAGTGAGCT
AACTCACATTAATTGCGTTGCGCTCACTGCCCGCTTTCCAGTCGGGAAACCTGTCGTGCCAGCTGCATTA
ATGAATCGGCCAACGCGCGGGGAGAGGCGGTTTGCGTATTGGGCGCTCTTCCGCTTCCTCGCTCACTGAC
TCGCTGCGCTCGGTCGTTCGGCTGCGGCGAGCGGTATCAGCTCACTCAAAGGCGGTAATACGGTTATCCA
CAGAATCAGGGGATAACGCAGGAAAGAACATGTGAGCAAAAGGCCAGCAAAAGGCCAGGAACCGTAAAAA
GGCCGCGTTGCTGGCGTTTTTCCATAGGCTCCGCCCCCCTGACGAGCATCACAAAAATCGACGCTCAAGT
CAGAGGTGGCGAAACCCGACAGGACTATAAAGATACCAGGCGTTTCCCCCTGGAAGCTCCCTCGTGCGCT
CTCCTGTTCCGACCCTGCCGCTTACCGGATACCTGTCCGCCTTTCTCCCTTCGGGAAGCGTGGCGCTTTC
TCATAGCTCACGCTGTAGGTATCTCAGTTCGGTGTAGGTCGTTCGCTCCAAGCTGGGCTGTGTGCACGAA
CCCCCCGTTCAGCCCGACCGCTGCGCCTTATCCGGTAACTATCGTCTTGAGTCCAACCCGGTAAGACACG
ACTTATCGCCACTGGCAGCAGCCACTGGTAACAGGATTAGCAGAGCGAGGTATGTAGGCGGTGCTACAGA
GTTCTTGAAGTGGTGGCCTAACTACGGCTACACTAGAAGAACAGTATTTGGTATCTGCGCTCTGCTGAAG
CCAGTTACCTTCGGAAAAAGAGTTGGTAGCTCTTGATCCGGCAAACAAACCACCGCTGGTAGCGGTGGTT
TTTTTGTTTGCAAGCAGCAGATTACGCGCAGAAAAAAAGGATCTCAAGAAGATCCTTTGATCTTTTCTAC
GGGGTCTGACGCTCAGTGGAACGAAAACTCACGTTAAGGGATTTTGGTCATGAGATTATCAAAAAGGATC
TTCACCTAGATCCTTTTAAATTAAAAATGAAGTTTTAAATCAATCTAAAGTATATATGAGTAAACTTGGT
CTGACAGTTACCAATGCTTAATCAGTGAGGCACCTATCTCAGCGATCTGTCTATTTCGTTCATCCATAGT
TGCCTGACTCCCCGTCGTGTAGATAACTACGATACGGGAGGGCTTACCATCTGGCCCCAGTGCTGCAATG
ATACCGCGAGACCCACGCTCACCGGCTCCAGATTTATCAGCAATAAACCAGCCAGCCGGAAGGGCCGAGC
GCAGAAGTGGTCCTGCAACTTTATCCGCCTCCATCCAGTCTATTAATTGTTGCCGGGAAGCTAGAGTAAG
TAGTTCGCCAGTTAATAGTTTGCGCAACGTTGTTGCCATTGCTACAGGCATCGTGGTGTCACGCTCGTCG
TTTGGTATGGCTTCATTCAGCTCCGGTTCCCAACGATCAAGGCGAGTTACATGATCCCCCATGTTGTGCA
AAAAAGCGGTTAGCTCCTTCGGTCCTCCGATCGTTGTCAGAAGTAAGTTGGCCGCAGTGTTATCACTCAT
GGTTATGGCAGCACTGCATAATTCTCTTACTGTCATGCCATCCGTAAGATGCTTTTCTGTGACTGGTGAG
TACTCAACCAAGTCATTCTGAGAATAGTGTATGCGGCGACCGAGTTGCTCTTGCCCGGCGTCAATACGGG
ATAATACCGCGCCACATAGCAGAACTTTAAAAGTGCTCATCATTGGAAAACGTTCTTCGGGGCGAAAACT
CTCAAGGATCTTACCGCTGTTGAGATCCAGTTCGATGTAACCCACTCGTGCACCCAACTGATCTTCAGCA
TCTTTTACTTTCACCAGCGTTTCTGGGTGAGCAAAAACAGGAAGGCAAAATGCCGCAAAAAAGGGAATAA
GGGCGACACGGAAATGTTGAATACTCATACTCTTCCTTTTTCAATATTATTGAAGCATTTATCAGGGTTA
TTGTCTCATGAGCGGATACATATTTGAATGTATTTAGAAAAATAAACAAATAGGGGTTCCGCGCACATTT
CCCCGAAAAGTGCCACCTGACGTCGACGGATCGGGAGATCTCCCGATCCCCTATGGTGCACTCTCAGTAC
AATCTGCTCTGATGCCGCATAGTTAAGCCAGTATCTGCTCCCTGCTTGTGTGTTGGAGGTCGCTGAGTAG
TGCGCGAGCAAAATTTAAGCTACAACAAGGCAAGGCTTGACCGACAATTGCATGAAGAATCTGCTTAGGG
TTAGGCGTTTTGCGCTGCTTCGCGATGTACGGGCCAGATATACGCGTT
Features (pLannotate 1.2.2; 21 found; start..end, strand, type, name):
      1..380     +  enhancer       CMV enhancer: human cytomegalovirus immediate early enhancer
    381..584     +  promoter       CMV promoter: human cytomegalovirus (CMV) immediate early promoter
    580..613     +  LTR            5' LTR (truncated) (fragment): truncated 5' long terminal repeat (LTR) from HIV-1
    629..647     +  promoter       T7 promoter: promoter for bacteriophage T7 RNA polymerase
    713..1993    +  CDS            IRF3: IRF3_HUMAN - Experimental evidence at protein level: Swiss-Prot protein existence level 1. Key transcriptional regulator of type I interferon (IFN)- dependent immune responses which plays a critical role in the innate immune response against DNA and RNA viruses (PubMed:22394562, PubMed:25636800, PubMed:27302953). Regulates the transcription of type I IFN genes (IFN-alpha and IFN-beta) and IFN-stimulated genes (ISG) by binding to an interferon-stimulated response element (ISRE) in their promoters (PubMed:11846977, PubMed:16846591, PubMed:16979567, PubMed:20049431, PubMed:32972995). Acts as a mo
   2115..2133    -  promoter       SP6 promoter: promoter for bacteriophage SP6 RNA polymerase
   2159..2383    +  polyA_signal   bGH poly(A) signal: bovine growth hormone polyadenylation signal
   2387..2408    +  promoter       SV40 promoter (fragment): SV40 enhancer and early promoter
   2429..2857    +  rep_origin     f1 ori (sequence partly withheld): f1 bacteriophage origin of replication; arrow indicates direction of (+) strand synthesis
   2871..3200    +  promoter       SV40 promoter: SV40 enhancer and early promoter
   3267..4058    +  CDS            neo: KKA2_KLEPN - Also known as kan, nptII. Experimental evidence at protein level: Swiss-Prot protein existence level 1. Resistance to kanamycin, neomycin, paromomycin, ribostamycin, butirosin and gentamicin B. From Klebsiella pneumoniae.
   4082..4240    +  CDS            ble (fragment): BLE_KLEPN - Experimental evidence at protein level: Swiss-Prot protein existence level 1. Binding protein with a strong affinity to the bleomycin family of antibiotics. Binds to CL990; an antimitotic-antibiotic compound. From Klebsiella pneumoniae.
   4235..4356    +  polyA_signal   SV40 poly(A) signal: SV40 polyadenylation signal
   4429..4445    -  protein_bind   lac operator: The lac repressor binds to the lac operator to inhibit transcription in E. coli. This inhibition can be relieved by adding lactose or isopropyl-β-D-thiogalactopyranoside (IPTG). lac repressor encoded by lacI
   4453..4483    -  promoter       lac promoter: promoter for the E. coli lac operon
   4498..4519    -  protein_bind   CAP binding site: CAP binding activates transcription in the presence of cAMP. E. coli catabolite activator protein
   4532..4624    -  CDS            lacI (fragment): lac repressor; lacI; The lac repressor binds to the lac operator to inhibit transcription in E. coli. This inhibition can be relieved by adding lactose or isopropyl-β-D-thiogalactopyranoside (IPTG).
   4807..5395    -  rep_origin     ori: high-copy-number ColE1/pMB1/pBR322/pUC origin of replication
   5566..6426    -  CDS            AmpR: β-lactamase; bla; confers resistance to ampicillin, carbenicillin, and related antibiotics
   6427..6531    -  promoter       AmpR promoter: bla
   6590..6642    -  misc_feature   bom (fragment): basis of mobility region from pBR322
